>Addgene plasmid #125407 | Lenti-(BB)-hPGK-KRAB-dCas9-P2A-BlastR C2CD4AB-enh2-guide4 | addgene full sequence | sequence record 251157 | Addgene NGS Result
GTTTTAGAGCTAGAAATAGCAAGTTAAAATAAGGCTAGTCCGTTATCAACTTGAAAAAGTGGCACCGAGT
CGGTGCTTTTTTGAATTCGCTAGCTAGGTCTTGAAAGGGGTTGGGGTTGCGCCTTTTCCAAGGCAGCCCT
GGGTTTGCGCAGGGACGCGGCTGCTCTGGGCGTGGTTCCGGGAAACGCAGCGGCGCCGACCCTGGGTCTC
GCACATTCTTCACGTCCGTTCGCAGCGTCACCCGGATCTTCGCCGCTACCCTTGTGGGCCCCCCGGCGAC
GCTTCCTGCTCCGCCCCTAAGTCGGGAAGGTTCCTTGCGGTTCGCGGCGTGCCGGACGTGACAAACGGAA
GCCGCACGTCTCACTAGTACCCTCGCAGACGGACAGCGCCAGGGAGCAATGGCAGCGCGCCGACCGCGAT
GGGCTGTGGCCAATAGCGGCTGCTCAGCAGGGCGCGCCGAGAGCAGCGGCCGGGAAGGGGCGGTGCGGGA
GGCGGGGTGTGGGGCGGTAGTGTGGGCCCTGTTCCTGCCCGCGCGGTGTTCCGCATTCTGCAAGCCTCCG
GAGCGCACGTCGGCAGTCGGCTCCCTCGTTGACCGAATCACCGACCTCTCTCCCCAGGACCGGTGATCCG
CCACCATGGATGCTAAGTCACTAACTGCCTGGTCCCGGACACTGGTGACCTTCAAGGATGTATTTGTGGA
CTTCACCAGGGAGGAGTGGAAGCTGCTGGACACTGCTCAGCAGATCGTGTACAGAAATGTGATGCTGGAG
AACTATAAGAACCTGGTTTCCTTGGGTTATCAGCTTACTAAGCCAGATGTGATCCTCCGGTTGGAGAAGG
GAGAAGAGCCCGGCGGTTCCGGCGGAGGGTCGATGGACAAGAAGTACAGCATCGGCCTGGCCATCGGCAC
CAACTCTGTCGGCTGGGCCGTGATCACCGACGAGTACAAGGTGCCCAGCAAGAAATTCAAGGTGCTGGGC
AACACCGACCGGCACAGCATCAAGAAGAACCTGATCGGCGCCCTGCTGTTCGACAGCGGAGAAACAGCCG
AGGCCACCCGGCTGAAGAGAACCGCCAGAAGAAGATACACCAGACGGAAGAACCGGATCTGCTATCTGCA
AGAGATCTTCAGCAACGAGATGGCCAAGGTGGACGACAGCTTCTTCCACAGACTGGAAGAGTCCTTCCTG
GTGGAAGAGGATAAGAAGCACGAGCGGCACCCCATCTTCGGCAACATCGTGGACGAGGTGGCCTACCACG
AGAAGTACCCCACCATCTACCACCTGAGAAAGAAACTGGTGGACAGCACCGACAAGGCCGACCTGCGGCT
GATCTATCTGGCCCTGGCCCACATGATCAAGTTCCGGGGCCACTTCCTGATCGAGGGCGACCTGAACCCC
GACAACAGCGACGTGGACAAGCTGTTCATCCAGCTGGTGCAGACCTACAACCAGCTGTTCGAGGAAAACC
CCATCAACGCCAGCGGCGTGGACGCCAAGGCCATCCTGTCTGCCAGACTGAGCAAGAGCAGACGGCTGGA
AAATCTGATCGCCCAGCTGCCCGGCGAGAAGAAGAATGGCCTGTTCGGCAACCTGATTGCCCTGAGCCTG
GGCCTGACCCCCAACTTCAAGAGCAACTTCGACCTGGCCGAGGATGCCAAACTGCAGCTGAGCAAGGACA
CCTACGACGACGACCTGGACAACCTGCTGGCCCAGATCGGCGACCAGTACGCCGACCTGTTTCTGGCCGC
CAAGAACCTGTCCGACGCCATCCTGCTGAGCGACATCCTGAGAGTGAACACCGAGATCACCAAGGCCCCC
CTGAGCGCCTCTATGATCAAGAGATACGACGAGCACCACCAGGACCTGACCCTGCTGAAAGCTCTCGTGC
GGCAGCAGCTGCCTGAGAAGTACAAAGAGATTTTCTTCGACCAGAGCAAGAACGGCTACGCCGGCTACAT
CGATGGCGGAGCCAGCCAGGAAGAGTTCTACAAGTTCATCAAGCCCATCCTGGAAAAGATGGACGGCACC
GAGGAACTGCTCGTGAAGCTGAACAGAGAGGACCTGCTGCGGAAGCAGCGGACCTTCGACAACGGCAGCA
TCCCCCACCAGATCCACCTGGGAGAGCTGCACGCCATTCTGCGGCGGCAGGAAGATTTTTACCCATTCCT
GAAGGACAACCGGGAAAAGATCGAGAAGATCCTGACCTTCCGCATCCCCTACTACGTGGGCCCTCTGGCC
AGGGGAAACAGCAGATTCGCCTGGATGACCAGAAAGAGCGAGGAAACCATCACCCCCTGGAACTTCGAGG
AAGTGGTGGACAAGGGCGCCAGCGCCCAGAGCTTCATCGAGCGGATGACCAACTTCGATAAGAACCTGCC
CAACGAGAAGGTGCTGCCCAAGCACAGCCTGCTGTACGAGTACTTCACCGTGTACAACGAGCTGACCAAA
GTGAAATACGTGACCGAGGGAATGAGAAAGCCCGCCTTCCTGAGCGGCGAGCAGAAAAAAGCCATCGTGG
ACCTGCTGTTCAAGACCAACCGGAAAGTGACCGTGAAGCAGCTGAAAGAGGACTACTTCAAGAAAATCGA
GTGCTTCGACTCCGTGGAAATCTCCGGCGTGGAAGATCGGTTCAACGCCTCCCTGGGCACATACCACGAT
CTGCTGAAAATTATCAAGGACAAGGACTTCCTGGACAATGAGGAAAACGAGGACATTCTGGAAGATATCG
TGCTGACCCTGACACTGTTTGAGGACAGAGAGATGATCGAGGAACGGCTGAAAACCTATGCCCACCTGTT
CGACGACAAAGTGATGAAGCAGCTGAAGCGGCGGAGATACACCGGCTGGGGCAGGCTGAGCCGGAAGCTG
ATCAACGGCATCCGGGACAAGCAGTCCGGCAAGACAATCCTGGATTTCCTGAAGTCCGACGGCTTCGCCA
ACAGAAACTTCATGCAGCTGATCCACGACGACAGCCTGACCTTTAAAGAGGACATCCAGAAAGCCCAGGT
GTCCGGCCAGGGCGATAGCCTGCACGAGCACATTGCCAATCTGGCCGGCAGCCCCGCCATTAAGAAGGGC
ATCCTGCAGACAGTGAAGGTGGTGGACGAGCTCGTGAAAGTGATGGGCCGGCACAAGCCCGAGAACATCG
TGATCGAAATGGCCAGAGAGAACCAGACCACCCAGAAGGGACAGAAGAACAGCCGCGAGAGAATGAAGCG
GATCGAAGAGGGCATCAAAGAGCTGGGCAGCCAGATCCTGAAAGAACACCCCGTGGAAAACACCCAGCTG
CAGAACGAGAAGCTGTACCTGTACTACCTGCAGAATGGGCGGGATATGTACGTGGACCAGGAACTGGACA
TCAACCGGCTGTCCGACTACGATGTGGACGCTATCGTGCCTCAGAGCTTTCTGAAGGACGACTCCATCGA
TAACAAAGTGCTGACTCGGAGCGACAAGAACCGGGGCAAGAGCGACAACGTGCCCTCCGAAGAGGTCGTG
AAGAAGATGAAGAACTACTGGCGCCAGCTGCTGAATGCCAAGCTGATTACCCAGAGGAAGTTCGACAATC
TGACCAAGGCCGAGAGAGGCGGCCTGAGCGAACTGGATAAGGCCGGCTTCATCAAGAGACAGCTGGTGGA
AACCCGGCAGATCACAAAGCACGTGGCACAGATCCTGGACTCCCGGATGAACACTAAGTACGACGAGAAC
GACAAACTGATCCGGGAAGTGAAAGTGATCACCCTGAAGTCCAAGCTGGTGTCCGATTTCCGGAAGGATT
TCCAGTTTTACAAAGTGCGCGAGATCAACAACTACCACCACGCCCACGACGCCTACCTGAACGCCGTCGT
GGGAACCGCCCTGATCAAAAAGTACCCTAAGCTGGAAAGCGAGTTCGTGTACGGCGACTACAAGGTGTAC
GACGTGCGGAAGATGATCGCCAAGAGCGAGCAGGAAATCGGCAAGGCTACCGCCAAGTACTTCTTCTACA
GCAACATCATGAACTTTTTCAAGACCGAGATTACCCTGGCCAACGGCGAGATCCGGAAGCGGCCTCTGAT
CGAGACAAACGGCGAAACAGGCGAGATCGTGTGGGATAAGGGCCGGGACTTTGCCACCGTGCGGAAAGTG
CTGTCTATGCCCCAAGTGAATATCGTGAAAAAGACCGAGGTGCAGACAGGCGGCTTCAGCAAAGAGTCTA
TCCTGCCCAAGAGGAACAGCGACAAGCTGATCGCCAGAAAGAAGGACTGGGACCCTAAGAAGTACGGCGG
CTTCGACAGCCCCACCGTGGCCTATTCTGTGCTGGTGGTGGCCAAAGTGGAAAAGGGCAAGTCCAAGAAA
CTGAAGAGTGTGAAAGAGCTGCTGGGGATCACCATCATGGAAAGAAGCAGCTTCGAGAAGAATCCCATCG
ACTTTCTGGAAGCCAAGGGCTACAAAGAAGTGAAAAAGGACCTGATCATCAAGCTGCCTAAGTACTCCCT
GTTCGAGCTGGAAAACGGCCGGAAGAGAATGCTGGCCTCTGCCGGCGAACTGCAGAAGGGAAACGAACTG
GCCCTGCCCTCCAAATATGTGAACTTCCTGTACCTGGCCAGCCACTATGAGAAGCTGAAGGGCTCCCCCG
AGGATAATGAGCAGAAACAGCTGTTTGTGGAACAGCACAAACACTACCTGGACGAGATCATCGAGCAGAT
CAGCGAGTTCTCCAAGAGAGTGATCCTGGCCGACGCTAATCTGGACAAGGTGCTGAGCGCCTACAACAAG
CACAGAGACAAGCCTATCAGAGAGCAGGCCGAGAATATCATCCACCTGTTTACCCTGACCAGTCTGGGAG
CCCCTGCCGCCTTCAAGTACTTTGACACCACCATCGACCGGAAGAGGTACACCAGCACCAAAGAGGTGCT
GGACGCCACCCTGATCCACCAGAGCATCACCGGCCTGTACGAGACACGGATCGACCTGTCTCAGCTGGGA
GGCGACGCCTATCCCTATGACGTGCCCGATTATGCCAGCCTGGGCAGCGGCTCCCCCAAGAAAAAACGCA
AGGTGGAAGATCCTAAGAAAAAGCGGAAAGTGGACGGCATTGGTAGTGGGAGCAACGGCAGCAGCGGGGA
TCCGGCCGCAACAAACTTCTCTCTGCTGAAACAAGCCGGAGATGTCGAAGAGAATCCTGGACCGATGGCC
AAGCCTTTGTCTCAAGAAGAATCCACCCTCATTGAAAGAGCAACGGCTACAATCAACAGCATCCCCATCT
CTGAAGACTACAGCGTCGCCAGCGCAGCTCTCTCTAGCGACGGCCGCATCTTCACTGGTGTCAATGTATA
TCATTTTACTGGGGGACCTTGTGCAGAACTCGTGGTGCTGGGCACTGCTGCTGCTGCGGCAGCTGGCAAC
CTGACTTGTATCGTCGCGATCGGAAATGAGAACAGGGGCATCTTGAGCCCCTGCGGACGGTGCCGACAGG
TGCTTCTCGATCTGCATCCTGGGATCAAAGCCATAGTGAAGGACAGTGATGGACAGCCGACGGCAGTTGG
GATTCGTGAATTGCTGCCCTCTGGTTATGTGTGGGAGGGCTAAGAATTCGATATCAAGCTTATCGGTAAT
CAACCTCTGGATTACAAAATTTGTGAAAGATTGACTGGTATTCTTAACTATGTTGCTCCTTTTACGCTAT
GTGGATACGCTGCTTTAATGCCTTTGTATCATGCTATTGCTTCCCGTATGGCTTTCATTTTCTCCTCCTT
GTATAAATCCTGGTTGCTGTCTCTTTATGAGGAGTTGTGGCCCGTTGTCAGGCAACGTGGCGTGGTGTGC
ACTGTGTTTGCTGACGCAACCCCCACTGGTTGGGGCATTGCCACCACCTGTCAGCTCCTTTCCGGGACTT
TCGCTTTCCCCCTCCCTATTGCCACGGCGGAACTCATCGCCGCCTGCCTTGCCCGCTGCTGGACAGGGGC
TCGGCTGTTGGGCACTGACAATTCCGTGGTGTTGTCGGGGAAATCATCGTCCTTTCCTTGGCTGCTCGCC
TGTGTTGCCACCTGGATTCTGCGCGGGACGTCCTTCTGCTACGTCCCTTCGGCCCTCAATCCAGCGGACC
TTCCTTCCCGCGGCCTGCTGCCGGCTCTGCGGCCTCTTCCGCGTCTTCGCCTTCGCCCTCAGACGAGTCG
GATCTCCCTTTGGGCCGCCTCCCCGCGTCGACTTTAAGACCAATGACTTACAAGGCAGCTGTAGATCTTA
GCCACTTTTTAAAAGAAAAGGGGGGACTGGAAGGGCTAATTCACTCCCAACGAAGACAAGATCTGCTTTT
TGCTTGTACTGGGTCTCTCTGGTTAGACCAGATCTGAGCCTGGGAGCTCTCTGGCTAACTAGGGAACCCA
CTGCTTAAGCCTCAATAAAGCTTGCCTTGAGTGCTTCAAGTAGTGTGTGCCCGTCTGTTGTGTGACTCTG
GTAACTAGAGATCCCTCAGACCCTTTTAGTCAGTGTGGAAAATCTCTAGCAGGGCCCGTTTAAACCCGCT
GATCAGCCTCGACTGTGCCTTCTAGTTGCCAGCCATCTGTTGTTTGCCCCTCCCCCGTGCCTTCCTTGAC
CCTGGAAGGTGCCACTCCCACTGTCCTTTCCTAATAAAATGAGGAAATTGCATCGCATTGTCTGAGTAGG
TGTCATTCTATTCTGGGGGGTGGGGTGGGGCAGGACAGCAAGGGGGAGGATTGGGAAGACAATAGCAGGC
ATGCTGGGGATGCGGTGGGCTCTATGGCTTCTGAGGCGGAAAGAACCAGCTGGGGCTCTAGGGGGTATCC
CC
[124 nt withheld, positions 6793-6916]
C
[91 nt withheld, positions 6918-7008]
A
[49 nt withheld, positions 7010-7058]
CCTTTGACGTTGGAGTCCACGTTCTTT
[37 nt withheld, positions 7086-7122]
ACCCTATCTCGGTCTATTCTTTTGATTTATAAGGGATTTTGCCGATTTCGGCCTATTGGTTAAAAAATGA
GCTGATTTAACAAAAATTTAACGCGAATTAATTCTGTGGAATGTGTGTCAGTTAGGGTGTGGAAAGTCCC
CAGGCTCCCCAGCAGGCAGAAGTATGCAAAGCATGCATCTCAATTAGTCAGCAACCAGGTGTGGAAAGTC
CCCAGGCTCCCCAGCAGGCAGAAGTATGCAAAGCATGCATCTCAATTAGTCAGCAACCATAGTCCCGCCC
CTAACTCCGCCCATCCCGCCCCTAACTCCGCCCAGTTCCGCCCATTCTCCGCCCCATGGCTGACTAATTT
TTTTTATTTATGCAGAGGCCGAGGCCGCCTCTGCCTCTGAGCTATTCCAGAAGTAGTGAGGAGGCTTTTT
TGGAGGCCTAGGCTTTTGCAAAAAGCTCCCGGGAGCTTGTATATCCATTTTCGGATCTGATCAGCACGTG
TTGACAATTAATCATCGGCATAGTATATCGGCATAGTATAATACGACAAGGTGAGGAACTAAACCATGGC
CAAGTTGACCAGTGCCGTTCCGGTGCTCACCGCGCGCGACGTCGCCGGAGCGGTCGAGTTCTGGACCGAC
CGGCTCGGGTTCTCCCGGGACTTCGTGGAGGACGACTTCGCCGGTGTGGTCCGGGACGACGTGACCCTGT
TCATCAGCGCGGTCCAGGACCAGGTGGTGCCGGACAACACCCTGGCCTGGGTGTGGGTGCGCGGCCTGGA
CGAGCTGTACGCCGAGTGGTCGGAGGTCGTGTCCACGAACTTCCGGGACGCCTCCGGGCCGGCCATGACC
GAGATCGGCGAGCAGCCGTGGGGGCGGGAGTTCGCCCTGCGCGACCCGGCCGGCAACTGCGTGCACTTCG
TGGCCGAGGAGCAGGACTGACACGTGCTACGAGATTTCGATTCCACCGCCGCCTTCTATGAAAGGTTGGG
CTTCGGAATCGTTTTCCGGGACGCCGGCTGGATGATCCTCCAGCGCGGGGATCTCATGCTGGAGTTCTTC
GCCCACCCCAACTTGTTTATTGCAGCTTATAATGGTTACAAATAAAGCAATAGCATCACAAATTTCACAA
ATAAAGCATTTTTTTCACTGCATTCTAGTTGTGGTTTGTCCAAACTCATCAATGTATCTTATCATGTCTG
TATACCGTCGACCTCTAGCTAGAGCTTGGCGTAATCATGGTCATAGCTGTTTCCTGTGTGAAATTGTTAT
CCGCTCACAATTCCACACAACATACGAGCCGGAAGCATAAAGTGTAAAGCCTGGGGTGCCTAATGAGTGA
GCTAACTCACATTAATTGCGTTGCGCTCACTGCCCGCTTTCCAGTCGGGAAACCTGTCGTGCCAGCTGCA
TTAATGAATCGGCCAACGCGCGGGGAGAGGCGGTTTGCGTATTGGGCGCTCTTCCGCTTCCTCGCTCACT
GACTCGCTGCGCTCGGTCGTTCGGCTGCGGCGAGCGGTATCAGCTCACTCAAAGGCGGTAATACGGTTAT
CCACAGAATCAGGGGATAACGCAGGAAAGAACATGTGAGCAAAAGGCCAGCAAAAGGCCAGGAACCGTAA
AAAGGCCGCGTTGCTGGCGTTTTTCCATAGGCTCCGCCCCCCTGACGAGCATCACAAAAATCGACGCTCA
AGTCAGAGGTGGCGAAACCCGACAGGACTATAAAGATACCAGGCGTTTCCCCCTGGAAGCTCCCTCGTGC
GCTCTCCTGTTCCGACCCTGCCGCTTACCGGATACCTGTCCGCCTTTCTCCCTTCGGGAAGCGTGGCGCT
TTCTCATAGCTCACGCTGTAGGTATCTCAGTTCGGTGTAGGTCGTTCGCTCCAAGCTGGGCTGTGTGCAC
GAACCCCCCGTTCAGCCCGACCGCTGCGCCTTATCCGGTAACTATCGTCTTGAGTCCAACCCGGTAAGAC
ACGACTTATCGCCACTGGCAGCAGCCACTGGTAACAGGATTAGCAGAGCGAGGTATGTAGGCGGTGCTAC
AGAGTTCTTGAAGTGGTGGCCTAACTACGGCTACACTAGAAGAACAGTATTTGGTATCTGCGCTCTGCTG
AAGCCAGTTACCTTCGGAAAAAGAGTTGGTAGCTCTTGATCCGGCAAACAAACCACCGCTGGTAGCGGTG
GTTTTTTTGTTTGCAAGCAGCAGATTACGCGCAGAAAAAAAGGATCTCAAGAAGATCCTTTGATCTTTTC
TACGGGGTCTGACGCTCAGTGGAACGAAAACTCACGTTAAGGGATTTTGGTCATGAGATTATCAAAAAGG
ATCTTCACCTAGATCCTTTTAAATTAAAAATGAAGTTTTAAATCAATCTAAAGTATATATGAGTAAACTT
GGTCTGACAGTTACCAATGCTTAATCAGTGAGGCACCTATCTCAGCGATCTGTCTATTTCGTTCATCCAT
AGTTGCCTGACTCCCCGTCGTGTAGATAACTACGATACGGGAGGGCTTACCATCTGGCCCCAGTGCTGCA
ATGATACCGCGAGACCCACGCTCACCGGCTCCAGATTTATCAGCAATAAACCAGCCAGCCGGAAGGGCCG
AGCGCAGAAGTGGTCCTGCAACTTTATCCGCCTCCATCCAGTCTATTAATTGTTGCCGGGAAGCTAGAGT
AAGTAGTTCGCCAGTTAATAGTTTGCGCAACGTTGTTGCCATTGCTACAGGCATCGTGGTGTCACGCTCG
TCGTTTGGTATGGCTTCATTCAGCTCCGGTTCCCAACGATCAAGGCGAGTTACATGATCCCCCATGTTGT
GCAAAAAAGCGGTTAGCTCCTTCGGTCCTCCGATCGTTGTCAGAAGTAAGTTGGCCGCAGTGTTATCACT
CATGGTTATGGCAGCACTGCATAATTCTCTTACTGTCATGCCATCCGTAAGATGCTTTTCTGTGACTGGT
GAGTACTCAACCAAGTCATTCTGAGAATAGTGTATGCGGCGACCGAGTTGCTCTTGCCCGGCGTCAATAC
GGGATAATACCGCGCCACATAGCAGAACTTTAAAAGTGCTCATCATTGGAAAACGTTCTTCGGGGCGAAA
ACTCTCAAGGATCTTACCGCTGTTGAGATCCAGTTCGATGTAACCCACTCGTGCACCCAACTGATCTTCA
GCATCTTTTACTTTCACCAGCGTTTCTGGGTGAGCAAAAACAGGAAGGCAAAATGCCGCAAAAAAGGGAA
TAAGGGCGACACGGAAATGTTGAATACTCATACTCTTCCTTTTTCAATATTATTGAAGCATTTATCAGGG
TTATTGTCTCATGAGCGGATACATATTTGAATGTATTTAGAAAAATAAACAAATAGGGGTTCCGCGCACA
TTTCCCCGAAAAGTGCCACCTGACGTCGACGGATCGGGAGATCTCCCGATCCCCTATGGTGCACTCTCAG
TACAATCTGCTCTGATGCCGCATAGTTAAGCCAGTATCTGCTCCCTGCTTGTGTGTTGGAGGTCGCTGAG
TAGTGCGCGAGCAAAATTTAAGCTACAACAAGGCAAGGCTTGACCGACAATTGCATGAAGAATCTGCTTA
GGGTTAGGCGTTTTGCGCTGCTTCGCGATGTACGGGCCAGATATACGCGTTGACATTGATTATTGACTAG
TTATTAATAGTAATCAATTACGGGGTCATTAGTTCATAGCCCATATATGGAGTTCCGCGTTACATAACTT
ACGGTAAATGGCCCGCCTGGCTGACCGCCCAACGACCCCCGCCCATTGACGTCAATAATGACGTATGTTC
CCATAGTAACGCCAATAGGGACTTTCCATTGACGTCAATGGGTGGAGTATTTACGGTAAACTGCCCACTT
GGCAGTACATCAAGTGTATCATATGCCAAGTACGCCCCCTATTGACGTCAATGACGGTAAATGGCCCGCC
TGGCATTATGCCCAGTACATGACCTTATGGGACTTTCCTACTTGGCAGTACATCTACGTATTAGTCATCG
CTATTACCATGGTGATGCGGTTTTGGCAGTACATCAATGGGCGTGGATAGCGGTTTGACTCACGGGGATT
TCCAAGTCTCCACCCCATTGACGTCAATGGGAGTTTGTTTTGGCACCAAAATCAACGGGACTTTCCAAAA
TGTCGTAACAACTCCGCCCCATTGACGCAAATGGGCGGTAGGCGTGTACGGTGGGAGGTCTATATAAGCA
GCGCGTTTTGCCTGTACTGGGTCTCTCTGGTTAGACCAGATCTGAGCCTGGGAGCTCTCTGGCTAACTAG
GGAACCCACTGCTTAAGCCTCAATAAAGCTTGCCTTGAGTGCTTCAAGTAGTGTGTGCCCGTCTGTTGTG
TGACTCTGGTAACTAGAGATCCCTCAGACCCTTTTAGTCAGTGTGGAAAATCTCTAGCAGTGGCGCCCGA
ACAGGGACTTGAAAGCGAAAGGGAAACCAGAGGAGCTCTCTCGACGCAGGACTCGGCTTGCTGAAGCGCG
CACGGCAAGAGGCGAGGGGCGGCGACTGGTGAGTACGCCAAAAATTTTGACTAGCGGAGGCTAGAAGGAG
AGAGATGGGTGCGAGAGCGTCAGTATTAAGCGGGGGAGAATTAGATCGCGATGGGAAAAAATTCGGTTAA
GGCCAGGGGGAAAGAAAAAATATAAATTAAAACATATAGTATGGGCAAGCAGGGAGCTAGAACGATTCGC
AGTTAATCCTGGCCTGTTAGAAACATCAGAAGGCTGTAGACAAATACTGGGACAGCTACAACCATCCCTT
CAGACAGGATCAGAAGAACTTAGATCATTATATAATACAGTAGCAACCCTCTATTGTGTGCATCAAAGGA
TAGAGATAAAAGACACCAAGGAAGCTTTAGACAAGATAGAGGAAGAGCAAAACAAAAGTAAGACCACCGC
ACAGCAAGCGGCCGCTGATCTTCAGACCTGGAGGAGGAGATATGAGGGACAATTGGAGAAGTGAATTATA
TAAATATAAAGTAGTAAAAATTGAACCATTAGGAGTAGCACCCACCAAGGCAAAGAGAAGAGTGGTGCAG
AGAGAAAAAAGAGCAGTGGGAATAGGAGCTTTGTTCCTTGGGTTCTTGGGAGCAGCAGGAAGCACTATGG
GCGCAGCGTCAATGACGCTGACGGTACAGGCCAGACAATTATTGTCTGGTATAGTGCAGCAGCAGAACAA
TTTGCTGAGGGCTATTGAGGCGCAACAGCATCTGTTGCAACTCACAGTCTGGGGCATCAAGCAGCTCCAG
GCAAGAATCCTGGCTGTGGAAAGATACCTAAAGGATCAACAGCTCCTGGGGATTTGGGGTTGCTCTGGAA
AACTCATTTGCACCACTGCTGTGCCTTGGAATGCTAGTTGGAGTAATAAATCTCTGGAACAGATTTGGAA
TCACACGACCTGGATGGAGTGGGACAGAGAAATTAACAATTACACAAGCTTAATACACTCCTTAATTGAA
GAATCGCAAAACCAGCAAGAAAAGAATGAACAAGAATTATTGGAATTAGATAAATGGGCAAGTTTGTGGA
ATTGGTTTAACATAACAAATTGGCTGTGGTATATAAAATTATTCATAATGATAGTAGGAGGCTTGGTAGG
TTTAAGAATAGTTTTTGCTGTACTTTCTATAGTGAATAGAGTTAGGCAGGGATATTCACCATTATCGTTT
CAGACCCACCTCCCAACCCCGAGGGGACCCGACAGGCCCGAAGGAATAGAAGAAGAAGGTGGAGAGAGAG
ACAGAGACAGATCCATTCGATTAGTGAACGGATCGGCACTGCGTGCGCCAATTCTGCAGACAAATGGCAG
TATTCATCCACAATTTTAAAAGAAAAGGGGGGATTGGGGGGTACAGTGCAGGGGAAAGAATAGTAGACAT
AATAGCAACAGACATACAAACTAAAGAATTACAAAAACAAATTACAAAAATTCAAAATTTTCGGGTTTAT
TACAGGGACAGCAGAGATCCAGTTTGGTTAATTAAGGTACCGAGGGCCTATTTCCCATGATTCCTTCATA
TTTGCATATACGATACAAGGCTGTTAGAGAGATAATTAGAATTAATTTGACTGTAAACACAAAGATATTA
GTACAAAATACGTGACGTAGAAAGTAATAATTTCTTGGGTAGTTTGCAGTTTTAAAATTATGTTTTAAAA
TGGACTATCATATGCTTACCGTAACTTGAAAGTATTTCGATTTCTTGGCTTTATATATCTTGTGGAAAGG
ACGAAACACCGCGGAGACAAGTCTGTGTCAG
Features (pLannotate 1.2.2; 34 found; start..end, strand, type, name):
      1..76      +  misc_RNA       gRNA scaffold: guide RNA scaffold for the Streptococcus pyogenes CRISPR/Cas9 system
    107..617     +  promoter       hPGK promoter: human phosphoglycerate kinase 1 promoter
    666..851     +  CDS            KRAB: Krüppel-associated box (KRAB) transcriptional repression domain from the human zinc finger protein ZNF10 (Margolin et al., 1994)
    873..4976    +  CDS            Cas9: Cas9 (Csn1) endonuclease from the Streptococcus pyogenes Type II CRISPR/Cas system generates RNA-guided double strand breaks in DNA
   5175..5573    +  CDS            BSD: blasticidin S deaminase; Aspergillus terreus BSD; confers resistance to blasticidin
   5574..5595    +  misc_feature   MCS (fragment): pBluescript multiple cloning site
   5598..6186    +  misc_feature   WPRE: woodchuck hepatitis virus posttranscriptional regulatory element
   6237..6256    +  misc_feature   cPPT/CTS (fragment): central polypurine tract and central termination sequence of HIV-1
   6258..6491    +  LTR            3' LTR (ΔU3): self-inactivating 3' long terminal repeat (LTR) from HIV-1
   6523..6747    +  polyA_signal   bGH poly(A) signal: bovine growth hormone polyadenylation signal
   6751..6772    +  promoter       SV40 promoter (fragment): SV40 enhancer and early promoter
   6793..7221    +  rep_origin     f1 ori (sequence partly withheld): f1 bacteriophage origin of replication; arrow indicates direction of (+) strand synthesis
   7235..7564    +  promoter       SV40 promoter: SV40 enhancer and early promoter
   7612..7659    +  promoter       EM7 promoter: synthetic bacterial promoter&nbsp
   7678..8052    +  CDS            BleoR: antibiotic-binding protein; Sh ble from Streptoalloteichus hindustanus; confers resistance to bleomycin, phleomycin, and Zeocin™
   8062..8187    +  CDS            ble (fragment): BLE_KLEPN - Experimental evidence at protein level: Swiss-Prot protein existence level 1. Binding protein with a strong affinity to the bleomycin family of antibiotics. Binds to CL990; an antimitotic-antibiotic compound. From Klebsiella pneumoniae.
   8182..8303    +  polyA_signal   SV40 poly(A) signal: SV40 polyadenylation signal
   8374..8396    -  protein_bind   lac operator (fragment): The lac repressor binds to the lac operator to inhibit transcription in E. coli. This inhibition can be relieved by adding lactose or isopropyl-β-D-thiogalactopyranoside (IPTG). lac repressor encoded by lacI
   8400..8430    -  promoter       lac promoter: promoter for the E. coli lac operon
   8445..8466    -  protein_bind   CAP binding site: CAP binding activates transcription in the presence of cAMP. E. coli catabolite activator protein
   8479..8571    -  CDS            lacI (fragment): lac repressor; lacI; The lac repressor binds to the lac operator to inhibit transcription in E. coli. This inhibition can be relieved by adding lactose or isopropyl-β-D-thiogalactopyranoside (IPTG).
   8754..9342    -  rep_origin     ori: high-copy-number ColE1/pMB1/pBR322/pUC origin of replication
   9513..10373   -  CDS            AmpR: β-lactamase; bla; confers resistance to ampicillin, carbenicillin, and related antibiotics
  10374..10478   -  promoter       AmpR promoter: bla
  10537..10589   -  misc_feature   bom (fragment): basis of mobility region from pBR322
  10744..11123   +  enhancer       CMV enhancer: human cytomegalovirus immediate early enhancer
  11124..11323   +  promoter       CMV promoter: human cytomegalovirus (CMV) immediate early promoter
  11341..11521   +  LTR            5' LTR (truncated): truncated 5' long terminal repeat (LTR) from HIV-1
  11568..11693   +  misc_feature   HIV-1 Ψ: packaging signal of human immunodeficiency virus type 1
  11677..12040   +  CDS            HIV-1 gag (fragment): gag protein from human immunodeficiency virus 1; gag
  12186..12419   +  misc_feature   RRE: The Rev response element (RRE) of HIV-1 allows for Rev-dependent mRNA export from the nucleus to the cytoplasm.
  12796..12896   +  CDS            Rev (fragment): human immunodeficiency virus 1 (HIV-1) Rev protein; rev; enhances nuclear export of unspliced and incompletely spliced viral mRNAs
  12946..13063   +  misc_feature   cPPT/CTS: central polypurine tract and central termination sequence of HIV-1
  13114..13354   +  promoter       U6 promoter: RNA polymerase III promoter for human U6 snRNA
