[The description below was written by a language model from this plasmid's Addgene catalogue record and pLannotate feature annotations shown in this document.]
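Description:
Lenti-(BB)-hPGK-KRAB-dCas9-P2A-BlastR C2CD4AB-enh2-guide4 is an all-in-one, third-generation-style lentiviral CRISPR interference plasmid of about 13.4 kb, built on the parental Lenti-(BB)-hPGK-KRAB-dCas9-P2A-BlastR backbone by inserting a single guide sequence. It is propagated in E. coli through a high-copy ColE1/pUC-type origin with ampicillin resistance, and a recombination-deficient strain is recorded for growth, as is usual for LTR-containing vectors. The backbone also carries an f1 origin and an SV40/EM7-driven bleomycin/Zeocin resistance cassette that lies outside the LTRs and so is not part of the packaged genome.

The viral genome is transcribed from a CMV enhancer/promoter fused to a truncated HIV-1 5' LTR and contains the Ψ packaging signal, RRE and cPPT/CTS, ending in a WPRE and a self-inactivating ΔU3 3' LTR followed by a bGH polyadenylation signal. Within it, a human U6 promoter drives the guide, whose spacer sits across the numbering origin of the circular map, directly upstream of the S. pyogenes gRNA scaffold. Downstream, the human PGK promoter expresses the ZNF10 KRAB repression domain fused to Cas9. The annotation tool labels this as the nuclease, but the catalogue describes it as catalytically dead dCas9. The record lists a C-terminal HA tag, and a P2A peptide links the fusion to blasticidin S deaminase so that transduced cells can be selected with blasticidin.

The guide targets a human pancreatic islet enhancer at the C2CD4A/B locus containing the type 2 diabetes-associated variant rs7163757. The construct is intended to silence this enhancer epigenetically, without cutting DNA, to test its regulatory role.
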