Addgene plasmid #125407: Lenti-(BB)-hPGK-KRAB-dCas9-P2A-BlastR C2CD4AB-enh2-guide4
Purpose: CRISPR-mediated repression of human islet enhancer containing T2D-associated variant rs7163757 (C2CD4A/B GWAS locus)
Depositing lab: Jorge Ferrer. Depositing organization: Imperial College London. Publication: Human pancreatic islet three-dimensional chromatin architecture provides insights into the genetics of type 2 diabetes. Miguel-Escalada I, Bonas-Guarch S, Cebola I, Ponsa-Cobas J, Mendieta-Esteban J, Atla G, Javierre BM, Rolando DMY, Farabella I, Morgan CC, Garcia-Hurtado J, Beucher A, Moran I, Pasquali L, Ramos-Rodriguez M, Appel EVR, Linneberg A, Gjesing AP, Witte DR, Pedersen O, Grarup N, Ravassard P, Torrents D, Mercader JM, Piemonti L, Berney T, de Koning EJP, Kerr-Conte J, Pattou F, Fedko IO, Groop L, Prokopenko I, Hansen T, Marti-Renom MA, Fraser P, Ferrer J. Nat Genet. 2019 Jun 28. pii: 10.1038/s41588-019-0457-0. doi: 10.1038/s41588-019-0457-0. PubMed 31253982.
Backbone
  Vector backbone: Lenti-(BB)-hPGK-KRAB-dCas9-P2A-BlastR
  Backbone manufacturer: Jorge Ferrer (Addgene #118155)
  Vector type: Mammalian Expression, Lentiviral, CRISPR
  Selectable markers: Blasticidin
Growth in bacteria
  Bacterial resistance: Ampicillin, 100 μg/mL
  Growth temperature: 37°C
  Growth strain: Stbl3
  Copy number: High Copy
Gene/Insert
  Gene/Insert name: KRAB-dCas9-2A-BlastR
  gRNA/shRNA sequence: CGGAGACAAGTCTGTGTCAG
  Species: H. sapiens (human)
  Promoter: hPGK and U6
  Tag / fusion protein: HA (C terminal on backbone)
  Cloning method: Restriction Enzyme; 5′ cloning site Unknown (destroyed during cloning); 3′ cloning site Unknown (destroyed during cloning)
  Sequencing primers: 5′ GATCCGCCACCATGGATGC
Terms and licenses: Academic/Nonprofit Terms; Industry Terms: Not Available to Industry
How to cite: Lenti-(BB)-hPGK-KRAB-dCas9-P2A-BlastR C2CD4AB-enh2-guide4 was a gift from Jorge Ferrer (Addgene plasmid # 125407 ; http://n2t.net/addgene:125407 ; RRID:Addgene_125407)
